Addgene plasmid #180336: pCMV_SEPT9_i1 R10A R15A-msfGFP
Purpose: mammalian expression of human SEPT9_i1 R10A R15A fused to monomeric superfolder GFP
Depositing lab: Manos Mavrakis. Publication: Septin-microtubule association via a motif unique to the isoform 1 of septin 9 tunes stress fibers. Kuzmic M, Linares GC, Fialova JL, Iv F, Salaun D, Llewellyn A, Gomes M, Belhabib M, Liu Y, Asano K, Rodrigues M, Isnardon D, Tachibana T, Koenderink GH, Badache A, Mavrakis M, Verdier-Pinard P. J Cell Sci. 2021 Dec 2. pii: 273604. doi: 10.1242/jcs.258850. PubMed 34854883.
Backbone
  Vector backbone: pCMV
  Backbone manufacturer: Clontech
  Vector type: Mammalian Expression
Growth in bacteria
  Bacterial resistance: Kanamycin, 50 μg/mL
  Growth temperature: 37°C
  Growth strain: DH5alpha
  Copy number: High Copy
Gene/Insert
  Gene/Insert name: SEPTIN9_v1 (alt name: SEPT9_v1)
  Species: H. sapiens (human)
  Mutation: SEPT9_i1 R10A R15A
  Entrez Gene: SEPTIN9 (a.k.a. AF17q25, MSF, MSF1, NAPB, PNUTL4, SEPT9, SINT1, SeptD1)
  Promoter: CMV
  Tag / fusion protein: msfGFP (C terminal on insert)
  Cloning method: Gibson Cloning
Terms and licenses: Academic/Nonprofit Terms; Industry Terms: Not Available to Industry
How to cite: pCMV_SEPT9_i1 R10A R15A-msfGFP was a gift from Manos Mavrakis (Addgene plasmid # 180336 ; http://n2t.net/addgene:180336 ; RRID:Addgene_180336)
