[The description below was written by a language model from this plasmid's Addgene catalogue record and pLannotate feature annotations shown in this document.]
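Description:
pCMV_SEPT9_i1 R10A R15A-msfGFP is a 6.4 kb mammalian expression plasmid built on a Clontech pCMV-type backbone for producing a mutant form of human septin 9 isoform 1 fused to a green fluorescent protein. It is maintained in E. coli as a high-copy plasmid through a ColE1/pUC-type origin and is selected with kanamycin. The resistance gene is the Tn5 aminoglycoside phosphotransferase (NeoR/KanR). It sits behind tandem bacterial (bla) and SV40 early promoters and is followed by an HSV TK polyadenylation signal, an arrangement that gives kanamycin resistance in bacteria and can support G418 selection in mammalian cells. An f1 origin is also present. The short hits annotated as large T antigen, ble and bGH poly(A) fragments are most likely backbone remnants rather than functional elements.

The expression cassette consists of the human CMV immediate early enhancer and promoter driving the SEPTIN9 coding sequence (transcript variant 1, encoding SEPT9_i1), terminated by an SV40 poly(A) signal. The septin carries two arginine-to-alanine substitutions, R10A and R15A, and is joined at its C terminus to monomeric superfolder GFP. The automated annotation labels this reporter as the closely related moxGFP, whereas the catalogue entry identifies it as msfGFP. The insert was assembled by Gibson cloning.

Septin 9 is a filament-forming cytoskeletal GTPase. The associated study concerns a microtubule-association motif unique to isoform 1 and its influence on stress fibers. The construct therefore suits transfection and live or fixed fluorescence imaging of the mutant's localisation, presumably in comparison with wild-type SEPT9_i1, although the record does not state the specific effect of the two substitutions.
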