Features (pLannotate 1.2.2; 14 found; start..end, strand, type, name):
     61..364     +  enhancer       CMV enhancer: human cytomegalovirus immediate early enhancer
    365..568     +  promoter       CMV promoter: human cytomegalovirus (CMV) immediate early promoter
    597..2354    +  CDS            SEPTIN9: SEPT9_HUMAN - Also known as KIAA0991, MSF, SEPT9. Experimental evidence at protein level: Swiss-Prot protein existence level 1. Filament-forming cytoskeletal GTPase (By similarity). May play a role in cytokinesis (Potential). May play a role in the internalization of 2 intracellular microbial pathogens, Listeria monocytogenes and Shigella flexneri. From Homo sapiens (Human).
   2352..3068    +  CDS            moxGFP: moxGFP is a basic (constitutively fluorescent) green fluorescent protein published in 2015, derived from Aequorea victoria. It is reported to be a rapidly-maturing monomer.
   3094..3178    +  CDS            large T antigen (fragment): large T antigen from SV40 (simian virus 40)
   3201..3322    +  polyA_signal   SV40 poly(A) signal: SV40 polyadenylation signal
   3356..3784    -  rep_origin     f1 ori (sequence partly withheld): f1 bacteriophage origin of replication; arrow indicates direction of (+) strand synthesis
   3811..3915    +  promoter       AmpR promoter: bla
   3917..4274    +  promoter       SV40 promoter: SV40 enhancer and early promoter
   4309..5103    +  CDS            NeoR/KanR: aminoglycoside phosphotransferase from Tn5; aph(3')-II (or nptII); confers resistance to neomycin, kanamycin, and G418 (Geneticin®)
   5124..5276    +  CDS            ble (fragment): BLE_KLEPN - Experimental evidence at protein level: Swiss-Prot protein existence level 1. Binding protein with a strong affinity to the bleomycin family of antibiotics. Binds to CL990; an antimitotic-antibiotic compound. From Klebsiella pneumoniae.
   5335..5382    +  polyA_signal   HSV TK poly(A) signal: herpes simplex virus thymidine kinase polyadenylation signal (Cole and Stacy, 1985)
   5473..5489    -  polyA_signal   bGH poly(A) signal (fragment): bovine growth hormone polyadenylation signal
   5711..6299    +  rep_origin     ori: high-copy-number ColE1/pMB1/pBR322/pUC origin of replication
>Addgene plasmid #180336 | pCMV_SEPT9_i1 R10A R15A-msfGFP | addgene full sequence | sequence record 358051 | Addgene NGS Result
TAGTTATTAATAGTAATCAATTACGGGGTCATTAGTTCATAGCCCATATATGGAGTTCCGCGTTACATAA
CTTACGGTAAATGGCCCGCCTGGCTGACCGCCCAACGACCCCCGCCCATTGACGTCAATAATGACGTATG
TTCCCATAGTAACGCCAATAGGGACTTTCCATTGACGTCAATGGGTGGAGTATTTACGGTAAACTGCCCA
CTTGGCAGTACATCAAGTGTATCATATGCCAAGTACGCCCCCTATTGACGTCAATGACGGTAAATGGCCC
GCCTGGCATTATGCCCAGTACATGACCTTATGGGACTTTCCTACTTGGCAGTACATCTACGTATTAGTCA
TCGCTATTACCATGGTGATGCGGTTTTGGCAGTACATCAATGGGCGTGGATAGCGGTTTGACTCACGGGG
ATTTCCAAGTCTCCACCCCATTGACGTCAATGGGAGTTTGTTTTGGCACCAAAATCAACGGGACTTTCCA
AAATGTCGTAACAACTCCGCCCCATTGACGCAAATGGGCGGTAGGCGTGTACGGTGGGAGGTCTATATAA
GCAGAGCTGGTTTAGTGAACCGTCAGATCCGCTAGCATGAAGAAGTCTTACTCAGGAGGCACGGCCACCT
CCAGTGGCGCCCTCCGGAGGCTTGGTGACTCCAGTGGCCCAGCCTTAAAAAGATCTTTTGAGGTCGAGGA
GGTCGAGACACCCAACTCCACCCCACCCCGGAGGGTCCAGACTCCCCTACTCCGAGCCACTGTGGCCAGC
TCCACCCAGAAATTCCAGGACCTGGGCGTGAAGAACTCAGAACCCTCGGCCCGCCATGTGGACTCCCTAA
GCCAACGCTCCCCCAAGGCGTCCCTGCGGAGGGTGGAGCTCTCGGGCCCCAAGGCGGCCGAGCCGGTGTC
CCGGCGCACTGAGCTGTCCATTGACATCTCGTCCAAGCAGGTGGAGAACGCCGGGGCCATCGGCCCGTCC
CGGTTCGGGCTCAAGAGGGCCGAGGTGTTGGGCCACAAGACGCCAGAACCGGCCCCTCGGAGGACGGAGA
TCACCATCGTCAAACCCCAGGAGTCAGCCCACCGGAGGATGGAGCCCCCTGCCTCCAAGGTCCCCGAGGT
GCCCACTGCCCCTGCCACCGACGCAGCCCCCAAGAGGGTGGAGATCCAGATGCCCAAGCCTGCTGAGGCG
CCCACCGCCCCCAGCCCAGCCCAGACCTTGGAGAATTCAGAGCCTGCCCCTGTGTCTCAGCTGCAGAGCA
GGCTGGAGCCCAAGCCCCAGCCCCCTGTGGCTGAGGCTACACCCCGGAGCCAGGAGGCCACTGAGGCGGC
TCCCAGCTGCGTTGGCGACATGGCCGACACCCCCAGAGATGCCGGGCTCAAGCAGGCGCCTGCATCACGG
AACGAGAAGGCCCCGGTGGACTTCGGCTACGTGGGGATTGACTCCATCCTGGAGCAGATGCGCCGGAAGG
CCATGAAGCAGGGCTTCGAGTTCAACATCATGGTGGTCGGGCAGAGCGGCTTGGGTAAATCCACCTTAAT
CAACACCCTCTTCAAATCCAAAATCAGCCGGAAGTCGGTGCAGCCCACCTCAGAGGAGCGCATCCCCAAG
ACCATCGAGATCAAGTCCATCACGCACGATATTGAGGAGAAAGGCGTCCGGATGAAGCTGACAGTGATTG
ACACACCAGGGTTCGGGGACCACATCAACAACGAGAACTGCTGGCAGCCCATCATGAAGTTCATCAATGA
CCAGTACGAGAAATACCTGCAGGAGGAGGTCAACATCAACCGCAAGAAGCGCATCCCGGACACCCGCGTC
CACTGCTGCCTCTACTTCATCCCCGCCACCGGCCACTCCCTCAGGCCCCTGGACATCGAGTTTATGAAAC
GCCTGAGCAAGGTGGTCAACATCGTCCCTGTCATCGCCAAGGCGGACACACTCACCCTGGAGGAGAGGGT
CCACTTCAAACAGCGGATCACCGCAGACCTGCTGTCCAACGGCATCGACGTGTACCCCCAGAAGGAATTT
GATGAGGACTCGGAGGACCGGCTGGTGAACGAGAAGTTCCGGGAGATGATCCCATTTGCTGTGGTGGGCA
GTGACCACGAGTACCAGGTCAACGGCAAGAGGATCCTTGGGAGGAAGACCAAGTGGGGTACCATCGAAGT
TGAAAACACCACACACTGTGAGTTTGCCTACCTGCGGGACCTTCTCATCAGGACGCACATGCAGAACATC
AAGGACATCACCAGCAGCATCCACTTCGAGGCGTACCGTGTGAAGCGCCTCAACGAGGGCAGCAGCGCCA
TGGCCAACGGCGTGGAGGAGAAGGAGCCAGAAGCCCCAGAGATGGTGTCCAAGGGCGAGGAGCTGTTCAC
CGGCGTGGTGCCCATCCTGGTGGAGCTGGATGGCGACGTGAACGGCCACAAGTTCAGCGTGCGCGGCGAG
GGCGAGGGCGACGCCACCAACGGCAAGCTGACCCTGAAGTTCATCTGCACCACCGGCAAGCTGCCCGTGC
CCTGGCCCACCCTGGTGACCACCCTGACCTACGGCGTGCAGTGCTTCAGCCGCTACCCCGATCACATGAA
GCAGCACGATTTCTTCAAGAGCGCCATGCCCGAGGGCTACGTGCAGGAGCGCACCATCAGCTTCAAGGAT
GACGGCACCTACAAGACCCGCGCCGAGGTGAAGTTCGAGGGCGATACCCTGGTGAACCGCATCGAGCTGA
AGGGCATCGATTTCAAGGAGGATGGCAACATCCTGGGCCACAAGCTGGAGTACAACTTCAACAGCCACAA
CGTGTACATCACCGCCGATAAGCAGAAGAACGGCATCAAGGCCAACTTCAAGATCCGCCACAATGTGGAG
GATGGCTCCGTGCAGCTGGCCGATCACTACCAGCAGAACACCCCCATCGGCGACGGCCCAGTGCTGCTGC
CCGATAACCACTACCTGAGCACCCAGAGCAAGCTGTCCAAGGACCCCAACGAGAAGCGCGATCACATGGT
GCTGCTGGAGTTCGTGACCGCCGCCGGCATCACCCTGGGCATGGATGAGCTGTACAAGTAAGGATCCACC
GGATCTAGATAACTGATCATAATCAGCCATACCACATTTGTAGAGGTTTTACTTGCTTTAAAAAACCTCC
CACACCTCCCCCTGAACCTGAAACATAAAATGAATGCAATTGTTGTTGTTAACTTGTTTATTGCAGCTTA
TAATGGTTACAAATAAAGCAATAGCATCACAAATTTCACAAATAAAGCATTTTTTTCACTGCATTCTAGT
TGTGGTTTGTCCAAACTCATCAATGTATCTTAACGCGTAAATTGTAAGCGTTAATATTTTGTTAAAATTC
GCGTTAAATTTTTGTTAAATCAGCTCATTTTTTAACCAATAGGCCGAAATCGGCAAAATCCCTTATAAAT
CAAAAGAATAGACCGAGATAGGGT
[37 nt withheld, positions 3455-3491]
AAAGAACGTGGACTCCAACGTCAAAGG
[49 nt withheld, positions 3519-3567]
T
[91 nt withheld, positions 3569-3659]
G
[124 nt withheld, positions 3661-3784]
CAGGTGGCACTTTTCGGGGAAATGTGCGCGGAACCCCTATTTGTTTATTTTTCTAAATACATTCAAATAT
GTATCCGCTCATGAGACAATAACCCTGATAAATGCTTCAATAATATTGAAAAAGGAAGAGTCCTGAGGCG
GAAAGAACCAGCTGTGGAATGTGTGTCAGTTAGGGTGTGGAAAGTCCCCAGGCTCCCCAGCAGGCAGAAG
TATGCAAAGCATGCATCTCAATTAGTCAGCAACCAGGTGTGGAAAGTCCCCAGGCTCCCCAGCAGGCAGA
AGTATGCAAAGCATGCATCTCAATTAGTCAGCAACCATAGTCCCGCCCCTAACTCCGCCCATCCCGCCCC
TAACTCCGCCCAGTTCCGCCCATTCTCCGCCCCATGGCTGACTAATTTTTTTTATTTATGCAGAGGCCGA
GGCCGCCTCGGCCTCTGAGCTATTCCAGAAGTAGTGAGGAGGCTTTTTTGGAGGCCTAGGCTTTTGCAAA
GATCGATCAAGAGACAGGATGAGGATCGTTTCGCATGATTGAACAAGATGGATTGCACGCAGGTTCTCCG
GCCGCTTGGGTGGAGAGGCTATTCGGCTATGACTGGGCACAACAGACAATCGGCTGCTCTGATGCCGCCG
TGTTCCGGCTGTCAGCGCAGGGGCGCCCGGTTCTTTTTGTCAAGACCGACCTGTCCGGTGCCCTGAATGA
ACTGCAAGACGAGGCAGCGCGGCTATCGTGGCTGGCCACGACGGGCGTTCCTTGCGCAGCTGTGCTCGAC
GTTGTCACTGAAGCGGGAAGGGACTGGCTGCTATTGGGCGAAGTGCCGGGGCAGGATCTCCTGTCATCTC
ACCTTGCTCCTGCCGAGAAAGTATCCATCATGGCTGATGCAATGCGGCGGCTGCATACGCTTGATCCGGC
TACCTGCCCATTCGACCACCAAGCGAAACATCGCATCGAGCGAGCACGTACTCGGATGGAAGCCGGTCTT
GTCGATCAGGATGATCTGGACGAAGAGCATCAGGGGCTCGCGCCAGCCGAACTGTTCGCCAGGCTCAAGG
CGAGCATGCCCGACGGCGAGGATCTCGTCGTGACCCATGGCGATGCCTGCTTGCCGAATATCATGGTGGA
AAATGGCCGCTTTTCTGGATTCATCGACTGTGGCCGGCTGGGTGTGGCGGACCGCTATCAGGACATAGCG
TTGGCTACCCGTGATATTGCTGAAGAGCTTGGCGGCGAATGGGCTGACCGCTTCCTCGTGCTTTACGGTA
TCGCCGCTCCCGATTCGCAGCGCATCGCCTTCTATCGCCTTCTTGACGAGTTCTTCTGAGCGGGACTCTG
GGGTTCGAAATGACCGACCAAGCGACGCCCAACCTGCCATCACGAGATTTCGATTCCACCGCCGCCTTCT
ATGAAAGGTTGGGCTTCGGAATCGTTTTCCGGGACGCCGGCTGGATGATCCTCCAGCGCGGGGATCTCAT
GCTGGAGTTCTTCGCCCACCCTAGGGGGAGGCTAACTGAAACACGGAAGGAGACAATACCGGAAGGAACC
CGCGCTATGACGGCAATAAAAAGACAGAATAAAACGCACGGTGTTGGGTCGTTTGTTCATAAACGCGGGG
TTCGGTCCCAGGGCTGGCACTCTGTCGATACCCCACCGAGACCCCATTGGGGCCAATACGCCCGCGTTTC
TTCCTTTTCCCCACCCCACCCCCCAAGTTCGGGTGAAGGCCCAGGGCTCGCAGCCAACGTCGGGGCGGCA
GGCCCTGCCATAGCCTCAGGTTACTCATATATACTTTAGATTGATTTAAAACTTCATTTTTAATTTAAAA
GGATCTAGGTGAAGATCCTTTTTGATAATCTCATGACCAAAATCCCTTAACGTGAGTTTTCGTTCCACTG
AGCGTCAGACCCCGTAGAAAAGATCAAAGGATCTTCTTGAGATCCTTTTTTTCTGCGCGTAATCTGCTGC
TTGCAAACAAAAAAACCACCGCTACCAGCGGTGGTTTGTTTGCCGGATCAAGAGCTACCAACTCTTTTTC
CGAAGGTAACTGGCTTCAGCAGAGCGCAGATACCAAATACTGTTCTTCTAGTGTAGCCGTAGTTAGGCCA
CCACTTCAAGAACTCTGTAGCACCGCCTACATACCTCGCTCTGCTAATCCTGTTACCAGTGGCTGCTGCC
AGTGGCGATAAGTCGTGTCTTACCGGGTTGGACTCAAGACGATAGTTACCGGATAAGGCGCAGCGGTCGG
GCTGAACGGGGGGTTCGTGCACACAGCCCAGCTTGGAGCGAACGACCTACACCGAACTGAGATACCTACA
GCGTGAGCTATGAGAAAGCGCCACGCTTCCCGAAGGGAGAAAGGCGGACAGGTATCCGGTAAGCGGCAGG
GTCGGAACAGGAGAGCGCACGAGGGAGCTTCCAGGGGGAAACGCCTGGTATCTTTATAGTCCTGTCGGGT
TTCGCCACCTCTGACTTGAGCGTCGATTTTTGTGATGCTCGTCAGGGGGGCGGAGCCTATGGAAAAACGC
CAGCAACGCGGCCTTTTTACGGTTCCTGGCCTTTTGCTGGCCTTTTGCTCACATGTTCTTTCCTGCGTTA
TCCCCTGATTCTGTGGATAACCGTATTACCGCCATGCAT
